Addgene plasmid #231335: pNDGG014
Purpose: (Empty Backbone) BEVA Golden Gate cloning vector; Narrow host range plasmid. L1-pMB1-Gm-ELT3; pNDGG021, pOGG009, pNDGG007, pOGG013. GmR.
Depositing lab: Barney Geddes. Depositing organization: North Dakota State University. Publication: BEVA2.0: modular assembly of golden gate-compatible vectors with expanded utility for genetic engineering. Geddes BA, Williamson R, Schumacher J, Ardi A, Levin G, Cervenka E, Huang R, diCenzo G. Can J Microbiol. 2025 Jan 1;71:1-13. doi: 10.1139/cjm-2024-0246. PubMed 39919271.
Backbone
  Vector backbone: NA
  Vector type: Bacterial Expression
Growth in bacteria
  Bacterial resistance: Gentamicin, 10 μg/mL
  Growth temperature: 37°C
  Growth strain: DH5alpha
  Copy number: High Copy
Gene/Insert
  Gene/Insert name: None
Terms and licenses: Academic/Nonprofit Terms; Industry Terms: Not Available to Industry
How to cite: pNDGG014 was a gift from Barney Geddes (Addgene plasmid # 231335 ; http://n2t.net/addgene:231335 ; RRID:Addgene_231335)
