[The description below was written by a language model from this plasmid's Addgene catalogue record and pLannotate feature annotations shown in this document.]
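Description:
pNDGG014 is a small (about 2.5 kb) empty Golden Gate cloning vector from the BEVA (Bacterial Expression Vector Archive) modular system, catalogued as a bacterial expression plasmid with a narrow host range. Its shorthand, L1-pMB1-Gm-ELT3, reflects how it was built: four BEVA modules (pNDGG021, pOGG009, pNDGG007 and pOGG013) were combined to give a level 1 cloning site, a pMB1 replicon, a gentamicin resistance marker and an end-linker/terminator module. Replication depends on the high-copy ColE1/pMB1-type origin, which functions in E. coli and close relatives but not in most other bacteria, hence the narrow-host-range designation. Selection is by gentamicin, conferred by the aacC1 gentamicin acetyltransferase gene, which lies downstream of a class 1 integron Pc promoter.

The cloning position is occupied by a lacZα cassette: a CAP binding site, lac promoter and lac operator drive a LacZα fragment that includes a pUC18/19-type multiple cloning site. In Golden Gate vectors of this kind, the lacZα cassette is normally displaced by the assembled insert, allowing blue/white screening for recombinants. The type IIS sites themselves are not annotated in the feature table, so their identity and overhangs are not stated. An rrnB T1 terminator sits beside the cassette and should insulate it from read-through transcription. The plasmid also carries an IncP oriT, so it can be mobilised by conjugation from a donor that supplies the transfer functions, along with a fragment of the pBR322 bom region. Since it cannot replicate in many recipients, such a vector could plausibly be used for routine assembly in E. coli or for non-replicating delivery, though the record does not specify an application. It contains no insert.
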