Features (pLannotate 1.2.2; 12 found; start..end, strand, type, name):
     16..58      +  CDS            lacI (fragment): lac repressor; lacI; The lac repressor binds to the lac operator to inhibit transcription in E. coli. This inhibition can be relieved by adding lactose or isopropyl-β-D-thiogalactopyranoside (IPTG).
     71..92      +  protein_bind   CAP binding site: CAP binding activates transcription in the presence of cAMP. E. coli catabolite activator protein
    107..137     +  promoter       lac promoter: promoter for the E. coli lac operon
    145..161     +  protein_bind   lac operator: The lac repressor binds to the lac operator to inhibit transcription in E. coli. This inhibition can be relieved by adding lactose or isopropyl-β-D-thiogalactopyranoside (IPTG). lac repressor encoded by lacI
    198..254     -  misc_feature   MCS: pUC18/19 multiple cloning site
    251..408     +  CDS            lacZα (fragment): LacZα fragment of β-galactosidase; lacZ fragment
    414..513     -  misc_feature   bom (fragment): basis of mobility region from pBR322
    609..637     +  promoter       Pc promoter: intI1 (promoter lies within the coding sequence); class 1 integron promoter
    826..1359    +  CDS            GmR: gentamycin acetyltransferase; aacC1; confers resistance to gentamycin
   1553..1661    +  oriT           oriT: incP origin of transfer
   1731..2319    -  rep_origin     ori: high-copy-number ColE1/pMB1/pBR322/pUC origin of replication
   2413..2499    -  terminator     rrnB T1 terminator: Escherichia coli rrnB; transcription terminator T1 from the E. coli rrnB gene
>Addgene plasmid #231335 | pNDGG014 | addgene full sequence | sequence record 472123 | Addgene NGS Result
TGCCGGAGTGAGACCGCAGCTGGCACGACAGGTTTGCCGACTGGAAAGCGGGCAGTGAGCGCAACGCAAT
TAATGTGAGTTAGCTCACTCATTAGGCACCCCAGGCTTTACACTTTATGCTTCCGGCTCGTATGTTGTGT
GGAATTGTGAGCGGATAACAATTTCACACAGGAAACAGCTATGACCATGATTACGCCAAGCTTGCATGCC
TGCAGGTCGACTCTAGAGGATCCCCGGGTACCGAGCTCGAATTCACTGGCCGTCGTTTTACAACGTCGTG
ACTGGGAAAACCCTGGCGTTACCCAACTTAATCGCCTTGCAGCACATCCCCCTTTCGCCAGCTGGCGTAA
TAGCGAAGAGGCCCGCACCGATCGCCCTTCCCAACAGTTGCGCAGCCTGAATGGCGAATGGCGCCTGATG
CGGTATTTTCTCCTTACGCATCTGTGCGGTATTTCACACCGCATATGGTGCACTCTCAGTACAATCTGCT
CTGATGCCGCATAGTTAAGCCAGCCCCGACACCCGCCAACACCCGCTGACGCGCCCTGACGGGCTTGTCT
GCTCCCGGCATCCGCTTACAGACAAGCTGTGACGGTCTCACGCTGCAATTGACATAAGCCTGTTCGGTTC
GTAAACTGTAATGCAAGTAGCGTATGCGCTCACGCAACTGGTCCAGAACCTTGACCGAACGCAGCGGTGG
TAACGGCGCAGTGGCGGTTTTCATGGCTTGTTATGACTGTTTTTTTGTACAGCCTATGCCTCGGGCATCC
AAGCAGCAAGCGCGTTACGCCGTGGGTCGATGTTTGATGTTATGGAGCAGCAACGATGTTACGCAGCAGC
AACGATGTTACGCAGCAGGGCAGTCGCCCTAAAACAAAGTTAGGTGGCTCAAGTATGGGCATCATTCGCA
CATGTAGGCTCGGCCCTGACCAAGTCAAATCCATGCGGGCTGCTCTTGATCTTTTCGGTCGTGAGTTCGG
CGACGTAGCCACCTACTCCCAACATCAGCCGGACTCCGATTACCTCGGGAACTTGCTCCGTAGTAAGACA
TTCATCGCGCTTGCTGCCTTCGACCAAGAAGCGGTTGTTGGCGCTCTCGCGGCTTACGTTCTGCCCAAGT
TTGAGCAGCCGCGTAGTGAGATCTATATCTATGATCTCGCAGTCTCCGGAGAGCACCGGAGGCAGGGCAT
TGCCACCGCGCTCATCAATCTCCTCAAGCATGAGGCCAACGCGCTTGGTGCTTATGTGATCTACGTGCAA
GCAGATTACGGTGACGATCCCGCAGTGGCTCTCTATACAAAGTTGGGCATACGGGAAGAAGTGATGCACT
TTGATATCGACCCAAGTACCGCCACCTAACAATTCGTTCAAGCCGAGATCGGCTTCCCGGCCGCGGAGTT
GTTCGGTAAATTGACTACTTTTCCGCTGCATAACCCTGCTTCGGGGTCATTATAGCGATTTTTTCGGTAT
ATCCATCCTTTTTCGCACGATATACAGGATTTTGCCAAAGGGTTCGTGTAGACTTTCCTTGGTGTATCCA
ACGGCGTCAGCCGGGCAGGATAGGTGAAGTAGGCCCACCCGCGAGCGGGTGTTCCTTCTTCACTGTCCCT
TATTCGCACCTGGCGGTGCTCAACGGGAATCCTGCTCTGCGAGGCTGGCCGATAAGCTAGCTTGTGAGCA
AAAGGCCAGCAAAAGGCCAGGAACCGTAAAAAGGCCGCGTTGCTGGCGTTTTTCCATAGGCTCCGCCCCC
CTGACGAGCATCACAAAAATCGACGCTCAAGTCAGAGGTGGCGAAACCCGACAGGACTATAAAGATACCA
GGCGTTTCCCCCTGGAAGCTCCCTCGTGCGCTCTCCTGTTCCGACCCTGCCGCTTACCGGATACCTGTCC
GCCTTTCTCCCTTCGGGAAGCGTGGCGCTTTCTCATAGCTCACGCTGTAGGTATCTCAGTTCGGTGTAGG
TCGTTCGCTCCAAGCTGGGCTGTGTGCACGAACCCCCCGTTCAGCCCGACCGCTGCGCCTTATCCGGTAA
CTATCGTCTTGAGTCCAACCCGGTAAGACACGACTTATCGCCACTGGCAGCAGCCACTGGTAACAGGATT
AGCAGAGCGAGGTATGTAGGCGGTGCTACAGAGTTCTTGAAGTGGTGGCCTAACTACGGCTACACTAGAA
GAACAGTATTTGGTATCTGCGCTCTGCTGAAGCCAGTTACCTTCGGAAAAAGAGTTGGTAGCTCTTGATC
CGGCAAACAAACCACCGCTGGTAGCGGTGGTTTTTTTGTTTGCAAGCAGCAGATTACGCGCAGAAAAAAA
GGATCTCAAGAAGATCCTTTGATCTTTTCTACGGGGTCTGACGCTCAGTGGAACGAAAACTCACGTTAAG
GGATTTTGGTCATGATTACTCTAGGGCGGCGGATTTGTCCTACTCAGGAGAGCGTTCACCGACAAACAAC
AGATAAAACGAAAGGCCCAGTCTTTCGACTGAGCCTTTCGTTTTATTTGATGCC
